Addgene plasmid #243990: pUPD3_RBS_RBS2
Purpose: GoldenBraid2.0 Ribosome binding site.
Depositing lab: Christophe Herman. Depositing organization: Baylor College of Medicine. Publication: GoldenBraid2.0 E. coli: a comprehensive and characterized toolkit for enterics. Cooke MB, Welch KT, Ramirez LD, Wen AX, Marciano DC, Herman C. Synth Biol (Oxf). 2025 Aug 14;10(1):ysaf015. doi: 10.1093/synbio/ysaf015. eCollection 2025. PubMed 40927394.
Backbone
  Vector backbone: pUPD3
  Vector type: Bacterial Expression
Growth in bacteria
  Bacterial resistance: Chloramphenicol, 25 μg/mL
  Growth temperature: 37°C
  Growth strain: DH5alpha
  Copy number: High Copy
Gene/Insert
  Gene/Insert name: RBS2
  Species: Synthetic
  Insert size (bp): 23
  Cloning method: Golden Gate
Terms and licenses: Academic/Nonprofit Terms; Industry Terms: Not Available to Industry
How to cite: pUPD3_RBS_RBS2 was a gift from Christophe Herman (Addgene plasmid # 243990 ; http://n2t.net/addgene:243990 ; RRID:Addgene_243990)
