[The description below was written by a language model from this plasmid's Addgene catalogue record and pLannotate feature annotations shown in this document.]
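Description:
pUPD3_RBS_RBS2 is a small (about 2.4 kb) GoldenBraid2.0 part-domestication plasmid that stores a single basic genetic part, a synthetic 23 bp ribosome binding site called RBS2, in the pUPD3 entry backbone. It belongs to a GoldenBraid2.0 toolkit adapted for E. coli and related enteric bacteria. Although catalogued as a bacterial expression vector, it functions as a parts donor rather than as an expression construct in its own right. It contains no coding payload or dedicated promoter driving a gene of interest, only the translation initiation element installed by Golden Gate cloning.

The plasmid replicates in E. coli from a high-copy ColE1/pUC-type origin and is selected with chloramphenicol, through the cat gene under its native cat promoter. An f1 origin is also present, which in principle allows single-stranded DNA production with helper phage. The annotated T7 and SP6 promoters lie on either side of the cloning region, near the ends of the circular map. A short lacZα fragment remains beside the T7 promoter, probably a remnant of a screening cassette that part insertion displaced, though the record does not confirm this. A short tet promoter fragment is likewise a backbone remnant. The automated annotation does not call the RBS2 insert itself, which is too short and synthetic to match standard feature libraries.

In typical GoldenBraid use, a stored part like this is released by type IIS restriction digestion with defined overhangs and assembled in order with promoter, coding sequence and terminator parts into a transcriptional unit. RBS2 gives users one option for setting translation strength; the record does not state its relative strength.
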