Features (pLannotate 1.2.2; 8 found; start..end, strand, type, name):
     75..93      -  promoter       SP6 promoter: promoter for bacteriophage SP6 RNA polymerase
    240..828     -  rep_origin     ori: high-copy-number ColE1/pMB1/pBR322/pUC origin of replication
    943..1045    +  promoter       cat promoter: promoter of the E. coli cat gene encoding chloramphenicol acetyltransferase
   1046..1702    +  CDS            cat: CAT_ECOLX - Experimental evidence at protein level: Swiss-Prot protein existence level 1. This enzyme is an effector of chloramphenicol resistance in bacteria. From Escherichia coli. This protein is used as a marker in many commonly used cloning vectors, such as pACYC184.
   1790..1807    -  promoter       tet promoter (fragment): E. coli promoter for tetracycline efflux protein gene
   1818..2273    +  rep_origin     f1 ori (sequence partly withheld): f1 bacteriophage origin of replication; arrow indicates direction of (+) strand synthesis
   2292..2313    -  CDS            lacZα (fragment): LacZα fragment of β-galactosidase; lacZ fragment
   2316..2334    +  promoter       T7 promoter: promoter for bacteriophage T7 RNA polymerase
>Addgene plasmid #243990 | pUPD3_RBS_RBS2 | addgene full sequence | sequence record 487821 | Addgene NGS Result
GGTCTCGCAAAGAAAGCTGATAAGGAGGTATAACAATGCGAGACCACTCATCGCCCAATCACTAGTGAAT
TCGTTCTATAGTGTCACCTAAATACCATAGAGCCGTTGGTCATAGCTGTTTCCTGTCCAGGCATCATGAC
ACGGTTATCCACAGAATCAGGGGATAACGCAGGAAAGAACATGTGAGCAAAAGGCCAGCAAAAGGCCAGG
AACCGTAAAAAGGCCGCGTTGCTGGCGTTTTTCCATAGGCTCCGCCCCCCTGACGAGCATCACAAAAATC
GACGCTCAAGTCAGAGGTGGCGAAACCCGACAGGACTATAAAGATACCAGGCGTTTCCCCCTGGAAGCTC
CCTCGTGCGCTCTCCTGTTCCGACCCTGCCGCTTACCGGATACCTGTCCGCCTTTCTCCCTTCGGGAAGC
GTGGCGCTTTCTCATAGCTCACGCTGTAGGTATCTCAGTTCGGTGTAGGTCGTTCGCTCCAAGCTGGGCT
GTGTGCACGAACCCCCCGTTCAGCCCGACCGCTGCGCCTTATCCGGTAACTATCGTCTTGAGTCCAACCC
GGTAAGACACGACTTATCGCCACTGGCAGCAGCCACTGGTAACAGGATTAGCAGAGCGAGGTATGTAGGC
GGTGCTACAGAGTTCTTGAAGTGGTGGCCTAACTACGGCTACACTAGAAGAACAGTATTTGGTATCTGCG
CTCTGCTGAAGCCAGTTACCTTCGGAAAAAGAGTTGGTAGCTCTTGATCCGGCAAACAAACCACCGCTGG
TAGCGGTGGTTTTTTTGTTTGCAAGCAGCAGATTACGCGCAGAAAAAAAGGATCTCAAGAAGATCCTTTG
ATCTTTTCTACGGGGTCTGACGCTCAGTGGAACGAAAACTCACGTTAAGGGATTTTGGTCATGAGATTAT
CAAAAAGGATCTTCACCTAGATCCTTTTGTGATGATCGGCACGTAAGAGGTTCCAACTTTCACCATAATG
AAATAAGATCACTACCGGGCGTATTTTTTGAGTTATCGAGATTTTCAGGAGCTAAGGAAGCTAAAATGGA
GAAAAAAATCACTGGATATACCACCGTTGATATATCCCAATGGCATCGTAAAGAACATTTTGAGGCATTT
CAGTCAGTTGCTCAATGTACCTATAACCAGACCGTTCAGCTGGATATTACGGCCTTTTTAAAGACCGTAA
AGAAAAATAAGCACAAGTTTTATCCGGCCTTTATTCACATTCTTGCCCGCCTGATGAATGCTCATCCGGA
ATTCCGTATGGCAATGAAAGACGGTGAGCTGGTGATATGGGATAGTGTTCACCCTTGTTACACCGTTTTC
CATGAGCAAACTGAAACGTTTTCATCGCTCTGGAGTGAATACCACGACGATTTCCGGCAGTTTCTACACA
TATATTCGCAAGATGTGGCGTGTTACGGTGAAAACCTGGCCTATTTCCCTAAAGGGTTTATTGAGAATAT
GTTTTTCGTGTCAGCCAATCCCTGGGTGAGTTTCACCAGTTTTGATTTAAACGTGGCCAATATGGACAAC
TTCTTCGCCCCCGTTTTCACCATGGGCAAATATTATACGCAAGGCGACAAGGTGCTGATGCCGCTGGCGA
TTCAGGTTCATCATGCCGTTTGTGATGGCTTCCATGTCGGCAGAATGCTTAATGAATTACAACAGTACTG
CGATGAGTGGCAGGGCGGGGCGTAATTTTTTTAAGGCAGTTATTGGTGCCCTTAAACGCCTGGTTGCTAC
GCCTGAATAAGTGATAATAAGCGGATGAATGGCAGAAATTCGATGATAAGCTGTCAAACATGATGT
[125 nt withheld, positions 1817-1941]
C
[91 nt withheld, positions 1943-2033]
AGGGTGATGGTTCACGTAGTGGGCCAGCGCCCTGATAGACGGTTTTTCGCCCTTTGACGTTGGAGTCCAC
GTTCTTT
[37 nt withheld, positions 2111-2147]
ACCCTATCTCGGTCTATTCTTTTGATTTATAAGGGATTTTGCCGATTTCGGCCTATTGGTTAAAAAATGA
GCTGATTTAACAAAAATTTAACGCGAATTTTAACAAAATATTAACGCTTACAATTTTAACATTGTAGAAA
CGCATGTAAAACGACGGCCAGTGAATTGTAATACGACTCACTATAGGGTGAATTCCGCTTAGGACCTTAG
ATATTGATCTCAA
